>Addgene plasmid #121071 | Geph UTR3m shRNA | addgene full sequence | sequence record 235390 | Addgene NGS Result
AAACATAGGGCCCAATGGCGCGCCAAGGCCATCTAGGCCAAGCTTATCCGACGCCGCCATCTCTAGGCCC
GCGCCGGCCCCCTCGCACAGACTTGTGGGAGAAGCTCGGCTACTCCCCTGCCCCGGTTAATTTGCATATA
ATATTTCCTAGTAACTATAGAGGCTTAATGTGCGATAAAAGACAGATAATCTGTTCTTTTTAATACTAGC
TACATTTTACATGATAGGCTTGGATTTCTATAAGAGATACAAATACTAAATTATTATTTTAAAAAACAGC
ACAAAAGGAAACTCACCCTAACTGTAAAGTAATTGTGTGTTTTGAGACTATAAATATCCCTTGGAGAAAA
GCCTTGTTTGGCGGTAGCTTATGACAGGATACAGTACAACTGTATCCAGTCATAAGCTACCGCTTTTTCT
AGATAATACGTAGATCCAGACATGATAAGATACATTGATGAGTTTGGACAAACCACAACTAGAATGCAGT
GAAAAAAATGCTTTATTTGTGAAATTTGTGATGCTATTGCTTTATTTGTAACCATTATAAGCTGCAATAA
ACAAGTTAACAACAACAATTGCATTCATTTTATGTTTCAGGTTCAGGGGGAGGTGTGGGAGGTTTTTTAA
TTCTTGCGGCCGCGGCGGTACCCAGCTTTTGTTCCCTTTAGTGAGGGTTAATTGCGCGCTTGGCGTAATC
ATGGTCATAGCTGTTTCCTGTGTGAAATTGTTATCCGCTCACAATTCCACACAACATACGAGCCGGGAGC
ATAAAGTGTAAAGCCTGGGGTGCCTAATGAGTGAGCTAACTCACATTAATTGCGTTGCGCTCACTGCCCG
CTTTCCAGTCGGGAAACCTGTCGTGCCAGCTGCATTAATGAATCGGCCAACGCGCGGGGAGAGGCGGTTT
GCGTATTGGGCGCTCTTCCGCTTCCTCGCTCACTGACTCGCTGCGCTCGGTCGTTCGGCTGCGGCGAGCG
GTATCAGCTCACTCAAAGGCGGTAATACGGTTATCCACAGAATCAGGGGATAACGCAGGAAAGAACATGT
GAGCAAAAGGCCAGCAAAAGGCCAGGAACCGTAAAAAGGCCGCGTTGCTGGCGTTTTTCCATAGGCTCCG
CCCCCCTGACGAGCATCACAAAAATCGACGCTCAAGTCAGAGGTGGCGAAACCCGACAGGACTATAAAGA
TACCAGGCGTTTCCCCCTGGAAGCTCCCTCGTGCGCTCTCCTGTTCCGACCCTGCCGCTTACCGGATACC
TGTCCGCCTTTCTCCCTTCGGGAAGCGTGGCGCTTTCTCATAGCTCACGCTGTAGGTATCTCAGTTCGGT
GTAGGTCGTTCGCTCCAAGCTGGGCTGTGTGCACGAACCCCCCGTTCAGCCCGACCGCTGCGCCTTATCC
GGTAACTATCGTCTTGAGTCCAACCCGGTAAGACACGACTTATCGCCACTGGCAGCAGCCACTGGTAACA
GGATTAGCAGAGCGAGGTATGTAGGCGGTGCTACAGAGTTCTTGAAGTGGTGGCCTAACTACGGCTACAC
TAGAAGAACAGTATTTGGTATCTGCGCTCTGCTGAAGCCAGTTACCTTCGGAAAAAGAGTTGGTAGCTCT
TGATCCGGCAAACAAACCACCGCTGGTAGCGGTGGTTTTTTTGTTTGCAAGCAGCAGATTACGCGCAGAA
AAAAAGGATCTCAAGAAGATCCTTTGATCTTTTCTACGGGGTCTGACGCTCAGTGGAACGAAAACTCACG
TTAAGGGATTTTGGTCATGAGATTATCAAAAAGGATCTTCACCTAGATCCTTTTAAATTAAAAATGAAGT
TTTAAATCAATCTAAAGTATATATGAGTAAACTTGGTCTGACAGTTACCAATGCTTAATCAGTGAGGCAC
CTATCTCAGCGATCTGTCTATTTCGTTCATCCATAGTTGCCTGACTCCCCGTCGTGTAGATAACTACGAT
ACGGGAGGGCTTACCATCTGGCCCCAGTGCTGCAATGATACCGCGAGACCCACGCTCACCGGCTCCAGAT
TTATCAGCAATAAACCAGCCAGCCGGAAGGGCCGAGCGCAGAAGTGGTCCTGCAACTTTATCCGCCTCCA
TCCAGTCTATTAATTGTTGCCGGGAAGCTAGAGTAAGTAGTTCGCCAGTTAATAGTTTGCGCAACGTTGT
TGCCATTGCTACAGGCATCGTGGTGTCACGCTCGTCGTTTGGTATGGCTTCATTCAGCTCCGGTTCCCAA
CGATCAAGGCGAGTTACATGATCCCCCATGTTGTGCAAAAAAGCGGTTAGCTCCTTCGGTCCTCCGATCG
TTGTCAGAAGTAAGTTGGCCGCAGTGTTATCACTCATGGTTATGGCAGCACTGCATAATTCTCTTACTGT
CATGCCATCCGTAAGATGCTTTTCTGTGACTGGTGAGTACTCAACCAAGTCATTCTGAGAATAGTGTATG
CGGCGACCGAGTTGCTCTTGCCCGGCGTCAATACGGGATAATACCGCGCCACATAGCAGAACTTTAAAAG
TGCTCATCATTGGAAAACGTTCTTCGGGGCGAAAACTCTCAAGGATCTTACCGCTGTTGAGATCCAGTTC
GATGTAACCCACTCGTGCACCCAACTGATCTTCAGCATCTTTTACTTTCACCAGCGTTTCTGGGTGAGCA
AAAACAGGAAGGCAAAATGCCGCAAAAAAGGGAATAAGGGCGACACGGAAATGTTGAATACTCATACTCT
TCCTTTTTCAATATTATTGAAGCATTTATCAGGGTTATTGTCTCATGAGCGGATACATATTTGAATGTAT
TTAGAAAAATAAACAAATAGGGGTTCCGCGCACATTTCCCCGAAAAGTGCCACCTAAATTGTAAGCGTTA
ATATTTTGTTAAAATTCGCGTTAAATTTTTGTTAAATCAGCTCATTTTTTAACCAATAGGCCGAAATCGG
CAAAATCCCTTATAAATCAAAAGAATAGACCGAGATAGGGT
[37 nt withheld, positions 2982-3018]
AAAGAACGTGGACTCCAACGTCAAAGG
[49 nt withheld, positions 3046-3094]
T
[91 nt withheld, positions 3096-3186]
G
[124 nt withheld, positions 3188-3311]
CCCATTCGCCATTCAGGCTGCGCAACTGTTGGGAAGGGCGATCGGTGCGGGCCTCTTCGCTATTACGCCA
GTCGACAGCCTGCAGGAATGGCCGGCCATCTTAATTAAGAAATTTAAATATGTTT
Features (pLannotate 1.2.2; 12 found; start..end, strand, type, name):
     46..358     +  promoter       U6 promoter: RNA polymerase III promoter for mouse U6 snRNA (Das et al., 1988)
    433..567     -  polyA_signal   SV40 poly(A) signal: SV40 polyadenylation signal
    665..683     -  promoter       T3 promoter: promoter for bacteriophage T3 RNA polymerase
    728..744     -  protein_bind   lac operator: The lac repressor binds to the lac operator to inhibit transcription in E. coli. This inhibition can be relieved by adding lactose or isopropyl-β-D-thiogalactopyranoside (IPTG). lac repressor encoded by lacI
    752..782     -  promoter       lac promoter: promoter for the E. coli lac operon
    797..818     -  protein_bind   CAP binding site: CAP binding activates transcription in the presence of cAMP. E. coli catabolite activator protein
    831..923     -  CDS            lacI (fragment): lac repressor; lacI; The lac repressor binds to the lac operator to inhibit transcription in E. coli. This inhibition can be relieved by adding lactose or isopropyl-β-D-thiogalactopyranoside (IPTG).
   1106..1694    -  rep_origin     ori: high-copy-number ColE1/pMB1/pBR322/pUC origin of replication
   1865..2725    -  CDS            AmpR: β-lactamase; bla; confers resistance to ampicillin, carbenicillin, and related antibiotics
   2726..2830    -  promoter       AmpR promoter: bla
   2883..3311    -  rep_origin     f1 ori (sequence partly withheld): f1 bacteriophage origin of replication; arrow indicates direction of (+) strand synthesis
   3316..3382    -  CDS            lacZα (fragment): LacZα fragment of β-galactosidase; lacZ fragment
