[The description below was written by a language model from this plasmid's Addgene catalogue record and pLannotate feature annotations shown in this document.]
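Description:
Geph UTR3m shRNA is a small (about 3.4 kb) RNAi plasmid built on the mU6pro backbone, designed for expressing a short hairpin RNA in transfected mammalian cells. It serves as the negative control for a companion construct whose shRNA targets the 3′-untranslated region of rat gephyrin (Gphn) mRNA. The hairpin here carries three point mutations relative to that targeting sequence, so it should no longer knock down gephyrin while still controlling for nonspecific effects of shRNA expression and transfection.

The hairpin is driven by the mouse U6 snRNA promoter, an RNA polymerase III promoter well suited to producing short, defined transcripts. The insert was cloned between BbsI and XbaI sites, which would place it in the short unannotated interval immediately downstream of the promoter, although the feature table does not annotate the shRNA itself. An SV40 polyadenylation signal lies just beyond this region in the opposite orientation. The rest of the plasmid resembles a standard phagemid-type cloning vector: a T3 promoter, lac promoter/operator with a CAP binding site, lacI and lacZα fragments, and an f1 origin that allows single-stranded DNA production. Propagation in E. coli relies on a high-copy ColE1/pUC-type origin, and selection uses the β-lactamase gene conferring ampicillin resistance. No mammalian selection marker or fluorescent reporter is annotated.

The associated work concerns the role of gephyrin clustering in the stability of GABAergic synapses, so this control would be used alongside the active gephyrin shRNA in knockdown experiments on that question.
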