Addgene plasmid #121071: Geph UTR3m shRNA
Purpose: Negative control shRNA for plasmid 121070: shRNA targeting the 3'-untranslated region (UTR) of the gephyrin mRNA
Depositing lab: Angel de Blas. Depositing organization: University of Connecticut. Publication: Gephyrin clustering is required for the stability of GABAergic synapses. Yu W, Jiang M, Miralles CP, Li RW, Chen G, de Blas AL. Mol Cell Neurosci. 2007 Dec;36(4):484-500. doi: 10.1016/j.mcn.2007.08.008. Epub 2007 Aug 23. PubMed 17916433.
Backbone
  Vector backbone: mU6pro
  Vector type: RNAi
Growth in bacteria
  Bacterial resistance: Ampicillin, 100 μg/mL
  Growth temperature: 37°C
  Growth strain: DH5alpha
  Copy number: High Copy
Gene/Insert
  Gene/Insert name: GPHN shRNA
  gRNA/shRNA sequence: GCGGUAGCUUAUGACAGGAUACAGU
  Species: R. norvegicus (rat)
  Entrez Gene: Gphn (a.k.a. Geph)
  Cloning method: Restriction Enzyme; 5′ cloning site BbsI (unknown if destroyed); 3′ cloning site XbaI (unknown if destroyed)
  Sequencing primers: 5′ unknown
Resource information
  A portion of this plasmid was derived from a plasmid made by: Insert was originally cloned in Angel de Blas's lab.
Terms and licenses: Academic/Nonprofit Terms; Industry Terms: Not Available to Industry
Depositor comments: 3-point mutations (negative control for Geph UTR shRNA, plasmid 121070).
How to cite: Geph UTR3m shRNA was a gift from Angel de Blas (Addgene plasmid # 121071 ; http://n2t.net/addgene:121071 ; RRID:Addgene_121071)
